>Addgene plasmid #27182 | pMODloxZeo3DAmp | depositor full sequence | sequence record 11343 | Author sequence
TCGCGCGTTTCGGTGATGACGGTGAAAACCTCTGACACATGCAGCTCCCGGAGACGGTCACAGCTTGTCT
GTAAGCGGATGCCGGGAGCAGACAAGCCCGTCAGGGCGCGTCAGCGGGTGTTGGCGGGTGTCGGGGCTGG
CTTAACTATGCGGCATCAGAGCAGATTGTACTGAGAGTGCACCATATGCGGTGTGAAATACCGCACAGAT
GCGTAAGGAGAAAATACCGCATCAGGCGCCATTCGCCATTCAGGCTGCGCAACTGTTGGGAAGGGCGATC
GGTGCGGGCCTCTTCGCTATTACGCCAGCTGTCTCTTATACACATCTCAACCATCATCGATCATAACTTC
GTATAGCATACATTATACGAAGTTATCCAGACATGATAAGATACATTGATGAGTTTGGACAAACCACAAC
TAGAATGCAGTGAAAAAAATGCTTTATTTGTGAAATTTGTGATGCTATTGCTTTATTTGTAACCATTATA
AGCTGCAATAAACAAGTTTCGAGGTCGACCCCCCTCGGACCCGTCGGGCCGCGTCGGACCGGCGGTGTTG
GTCGGCGTCGGTCAGTCCTGCTCCTCGGCCACGAAGTGCACGCAGTTGCCGGCCGGGTCGCGCAGGGCGA
ACTCCCGCCCCCACGGCTGCTCGCCGATCTCGGTCATGGCCGGCCCGGAGGCGTCCCGGAAGTTCGTGGA
CACGACCTCCGACCACTCGGCGTACAGCTCGTCCAGGCCGCGCACCCACACCCAGGCCAGGGTGTTGTCC
GGCACCACCTGGTCCTGGACCGCGCTGATGAACAGGGTCACGTCGTCCCGGACCACACCGGCGAAGTCGT
CCTCCACGAAGTCCCGGGAGAACCCGAGCCGGTCGGTCCAGAACTCGACCGCTCCGGCGACGTCGCGCGC
GGTGAGCACCGGAACGGCACTGGTCAACTTGGCCATGGTGGCCCTCCTATAGTGAGTCGTATTATACTAT
GCCGATATACTATGCCGATGATTAATTGTCAACACGTGCCTTTGCATACTTCTGCCTGCTGGGGAGCCTG
GGGACTTTCCACACCCTAACTGACACACATAACTTCGTATAGCATACATTATACGAAGTTATGATAGCTT
CAGGGTTGAGATGTGTATAAGAGACAGCTGCATTAATGAATCGGCCAACGCGCGGGGAGAGGCGGTTTGC
GTATTGGGCGCTCTTCCGCTTCCTCGCTCACTGACTCGCTGCGCTCGGTCGTTCGGCTGCGGCGAGCGGT
ATCAGCTCACTCAAAGGCGGTAATACGGTTATCCACAGAATCAGGGGATAACGCAGGAAAGAACATGTGA
GCAAAAGGCCAGCAAAAGGCCAGGAACCGTAAAAAGGCCGCGTTGCTGGCGTTTTTCCATAGGCTCCGCC
CCCCTGACGAGCATCACAAAAATCGACGCTCAAGTCAGAGGTGGCGAAACCCGACAGGACTATAAAGATA
CCAGGCGTTTCCCCCTGGAAGCTCCCTCGTGCGCTCTCCTGTTCCGACCCTGCCGCTTACCGGATACCTG
TCCGCCTTTCTCCCTTCGGGAAGCGTGGCGCTTTCTCATAGCTCACGCTGTAGGTATCTCAGTTCGGTGT
AGGTCGTTCGCTCCAAGCTGGGCTGTGTGCACGAACCCCCCGTTCAGCCCGACCGCTGCGCCTTATCCGG
TAACTATCGTCTTGAGTCCAACCCGGTAAGACACGACTTATCGCCACTGGCAGCAGCCACTGGTAACAGG
ATTAGCAGAGCGAGGTATGTAGGCGGTGCTACAGAGTTCTTGAAGTGGTGGCCTAACTACGGCTACACTA
GAAGGACAGTATTTGGTATCTGCGCTCTGCTGAAGCCAGTTACCTTCGGAAAAAGAGTTGGTAGCTCTTG
ATCCGGCAAACAAACCACCGCTGGTAGCGGTGGTTTTTTTGTTTGCAAGCAGCAGATTACGCGCAGAAAA
AAAGGATCTCAAGAAGATCCTTTGATCTTTTCTACGGGGTCTGACGCTCAGTGGAACGAAAACTCACGTT
AAGGGATTTTGGTCATGAGATTATCAAAAAGGATCTTCACCTAGATCCTTTTAAATTAAAAATGAAGTTT
TAAATCAATCTAAAGTATATATGAGTAAACTTGGTCTGACAGTTACCAATGCTTAATCAGTGAGGCACCT
ATCTCAGCGATCTGTCTATTTCGTTCATCCATAGTTGCCTGACTCCCCGTCGTGTAGATAACTACGATAC
GGGAGGGCTTACCATCTGGCCCCAGTGCTGCAATGATACCGCGAGACCCACGCTCACCGGCTCCAGATTT
ATCAGCAATAAACCAGCCAGCCGGAAGGGCCGAGCGCAGAAGTGGTCCTGCAACTTTATCCGCCTCCATC
CAGTCTATTAATTGTTGCCGGGAAGCTAGAGTAAGTAGTTCGCCAGTTAATAGTTTGCGCAACGTTGTTG
CCATTGCTACAGGCATCGTGGTGTCACGCTCGTCGTTTGGTATGGCTTCATTCAGCTCCGGTTCCCAACG
ATCAAGGCGAGTTACATGATCCCCCATGTTGTGCAAAAAAGCGGTTAGCTCCTTCGGTCCTCCGATCGTT
GTCAGAAGTAAGTTGGCCGCAGTGTTATCACTCATGGTTATGGCAGCACTGCATAATTCTCTTACTGTCA
TGCCATCCGTAAGATGCTTTTCTGTGACTGGTGAGTATTATTGAAGCATTTATCAGGGTTATTGTCTCAT
GAGCGGATACATATTTGAATGTATTTAGAAAAATAAACAAATAGGGGTTCCGCGCACATTTCCCCGAAAA
GTGCCACCTGACGTCTAAGAAACCATTATTATCATGACATTAACCTATAAAAATAGGCGTATCACGAG
Features (pLannotate 1.2.2; 15 found; start..end, strand, type, name):
      1..35      +  CDS            rop (fragment): Rop protein, which maintains plasmids at low copy number; rop
    137..236     +  misc_feature   bom (fragment): basis of mobility region from pBR322
    242..311     -  CDS            lacZα (fragment): LacZα fragment of β-galactosidase; lacZ fragment
    309..327     +  misc_feature   Tn5 ME: hyperactive mosaic end for Tn5 transposase recognition (Reznikoff et al., 2004)
    343..376     +  protein_bind   loxP: Cre-mediated recombination occurs in the 8-bp core sequence (GCATACAT). Cre recombinase
    387..508     -  polyA_signal   SV40 poly(A) signal: SV40 polyadenylation signal
    572..946     -  CDS            BleoR: antibiotic-binding protein; Sh ble from Streptoalloteichus hindustanus; confers resistance to bleomycin, phleomycin, and Zeocin™
    966..1013    -  promoter       EM7 promoter: synthetic bacterial promoter&nbsp
   1020..1078    -  promoter       SV40 promoter (fragment): SV40 enhancer and early promoter
   1079..1112    +  protein_bind   loxP: Cre-mediated recombination occurs in the 8-bp core sequence (GCATACAT). Cre recombinase
   1129..1147    -  misc_feature   Tn5 ME: hyperactive mosaic end for Tn5 transposase recognition (Reznikoff et al., 2004)
   1145..1201    -  CDS            lacI (fragment): lac repressor; lacI; The lac repressor binds to the lac operator to inhibit transcription in E. coli. This inhibition can be relieved by adding lactose or isopropyl-β-D-thiogalactopyranoside (IPTG).
   1384..1972    -  rep_origin     ori: high-copy-number ColE1/pMB1/pBR322/pUC origin of replication
   2144..2697    -  CDS            bla(M) (fragment): β-lactamase lacking the signal sequence; bla(M); allows cytosolic expression of β-lactamase
   2696..2784    -  promoter       AmpR promoter (fragment): bla
