[The description below was written by a language model from this plasmid's Addgene catalogue record and pLannotate feature annotations shown in this document.]
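Description:
pMODloxZeo3DAmp is a small (about 2.9 kb) transposon donor plasmid for in vitro Tn5 transposition, built on the Epicentre pMOD<MCS> backbone. It replicates in E. coli from a high-copy ColE1/pUC-type origin and is selected with Zeocin (bleomycin). The backbone β-lactamase gene has been disabled: the feature table shows only a partial bla coding region and a partial AmpR promoter, and the depositor states that bla is not functional. As a result, ampicillin cannot be used to maintain this plasmid, and the donor backbone does not contribute ampicillin resistance in later selection steps. Short remnants of rop, bom, lacZα and lacI are also annotated as backbone fragments.

The payload is a synthetic cassette of roughly 840 bp bounded by two inverted 19-bp Tn5 mosaic ends, the sequences recognised by hyperactive Tn5 transposase. Inside these ends, two loxP sites annotated on the same strand flank the Sh ble (BleoR) gene. This gene is driven by the bacterial EM7 promoter, with a fragment of the SV40 promoter upstream and an SV40 polyadenylation signal downstream. PvuII sites on either side allow the whole transposable unit to be released as a linear fragment. When incubated with transposase and a target DNA, the element inserts at random, and Zeocin selection recovers clones that carry an insertion. Cre recombinase can then excise the marker, leaving a single loxP site at the insertion point. According to the associated publication title, this approach is used for simple construction of mouse gene targeting vectors, by placing lox sites into cloned genomic DNA without conventional restriction cloning.
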