Addgene plasmid #27182: pMODloxZeo3DAmp
Depositing lab: Yoh Wada. Depositing organization: The University of Osaka. Publication: Simple and straightforward construction of a mouse gene targeting vector using in vitro transposition reactions. Aoyama M, Agari K, Sun-Wada GH, Futai M, Wada Y. Nucleic Acids Res. 2005 . 33(5):e52. 10.1093/nar/gni055 PubMed 15784610.
Backbone
  Vector backbone: pMOD<MCS>
  Backbone manufacturer: Epicentre
  Backbone size w/o insert (bp): 2000
  Vector type: in vitro transposion
Growth in bacteria
  Bacterial resistance: Bleocin (Zeocin), 50 μg/mL
  Growth temperature: 37°C
  Growth strain: DH5alpha
  Growth instructions: Bla gene is not functional.
  Copy number: High Copy
Gene/Insert
  Gene/Insert name: lox-EM7p-Zeo-lox cassette flanked by Tn5 outer element
  Species: synthetic
  Insert size (bp): 839
  Cloning method: Restriction Enzyme; 5′ cloning site Pvu II (not destroyed); 3′ cloning site Pvu II (not destroyed)
  Sequencing primers: 5′ n/a; 3′ n/a
Terms and licenses: Academic/Nonprofit Terms; Industry Terms: Not Available to Industry
Depositor comments: Note that Bleomycin and Zeocin are the same antibiotic.
How to cite: pMODloxZeo3DAmp was a gift from Yoh Wada (Addgene plasmid # 27182 ; http://n2t.net/addgene:27182 ; RRID:Addgene_27182)
