>Addgene plasmid #27182 | pMODloxZeo3DAmp | addgene partial sequence | sequence record 33489 | 27182 with pUC-4 5'-CAGTGAGCGAGGAAGCGGAAGAGCGCCCAA
CCTCTCCCCGCGCGTTGGCCGATTCATTAATGCAGCTGTCTCTTATACACATCTCAACCCTGAAGCTATC
ATAACTTCGTATAATGTATGCTATACGAAGTTATGTGTGTCAGTTAGGGTGTGGAAAGTCCCCAGGCTCC
CCAGCAGGCAGAAGTATGCAAAGGCACGTGTTGACAATTAATCATCGGCATAGTATATCGGCATAGTATA
ATACGACTCACTATAGGAGGGCCACCATGGCCAAGTTGACCAGTGCCGTTCCGGTGCTCACCGCGCGCGA
CGTCGCCGGAGCGGTCGAGTTCTGGACCGACCGGCTCGGGTTCTCCCGGGACTTCGTGGAGGACGACTTC
GCCGGTGTGGTCCGGGACGACGTGACCCTGTTCATCAGCGCGGTCCAGGACCAGGTGGTGCCGGACAACA
CCCTGGCCTGGGTGTGGGTGCGCGGCCTGGACGAGCTGTACGCCGAGTGGTCGGAGGTCGTGTCCACGAA
CTTCCGGGACGCCTCCGGGCCGGCCATGACCGAGATCGGCGAGCAGCCGTGGGGGCGGGAGTTCGCCCTG
CGCGACCCGGCCGGCAACTGCGTGCACTTCGTGGCCGAGGAGCAGGACTGACCGACGCCGACCAACACCG
CCGGTCCGACGCGGCCCGACGGGTCCGA
