>Addgene plasmid #27182 | pMODloxZeo3DAmp | addgene partial sequence | sequence record 33490 | 27182 with pUC-3 5'-GCCATTCGCCATTCAGGCTGCGCAACTGTT
ATCGGTGCGGGCCTCTTCGCTATTACGCCAGCTGTCTCTTATACACATCTCAACCATCATCGATCATAAC
TTCGTATAGCATACATTATACGAAGTTATCCAGACATGATAAGATGCATTGATGAGTTTGGACAAACCAC
AACTAGAATGCAGTGAAAAAAATGCTTTATTTGTGAAATTTGTGATGCTATTGCTTTATTTGTAACCATT
ATAAGCTGCAATAAACAAGTTTCGAGGTCGACCCCCCTCGGACCCGTCGGGCCGCGTCGGACCGGCGGTG
TTGGTCGGCGTCGGTCAGTCCTGCTCCTCGGCCACGAAGTGCACGCAGTTGCCGGCCGGGTCGCGCAGGG
CGAACTCCCGCCCCCACGGCTGCTCGCCGATCTCGGTCATGGCCGGCCCGGAGGCGTCCCGGAAGTTCGT
GGACACGACCTCCGACCACTCGGCGTACAGCTCGTCCAGGCCGCGCACCCACACCCAGGCCAGGGTGTTG
TCCGGCACCACCTGGTCCTGGACCGCGCTGATGAACAGGGTCACGTCGTCCCGGACCACACCGGCGAAGT
CGTCCTCCACGAAGTCCCGGGAGAACCCGAGCCGGTCGGTCCAGAACTCGACCGCTCCGGCGACGTCGCG
CGCGGTGAGCACCGGAACGGCACTGGTCAACTTGGCCATGGTGGCCCTCCTATAGTGAGTCGTATTATAC
TATGCCGATATACTATGCC
