>Addgene plasmid #27182 | pMODloxZeo3DAmp | addgene partial sequence | sequence record 33491 | 27182 with T7
GGGTTCTCCCGGGACTTCGTGGAGGACGACTTCGCCGGTGTGGTCCGGGACGACGTGACCCTGTTCATCA
GCGCGGTCCAGGACCAGGTGGTGCCGGACAACACCCTGGCCTGGGTGTGGGTGCGCGGCCTGGACGAGCT
GTACGCCGAGTGGTCGGAGGTCGTGTCCACGAACTTCCGGGACGCCTCCGGGCCGGCCATGACCGAGATC
GGCGAGCAGCCGTGGGGGCGGGAGTTCGCCCTGCGCGACCCGGCCGGCAACTGCGTGCACTTCGTGGCCG
AGGAGCAGGACTGACCGACGCCGACCAACACCGCCGGTCCGACGCGGCCCGACGGGTCCGAGGGGGGTCG
ACCTCGAAACTTGTTTATTGCAGCTTATAATGGTTACAAATAAAGCAATAGCATCACAAATTTCACAAAT
AAAGCATTTTTTTCACTGCATTCTAGTTGTGGTTTGTCCAAACTCATCAATGCATCTTATCATGTCTGGA
TAACTTCGTATAATGTATGCTATACGAAGTTATGATCGATGATGGTTGAGATGTGTATAA
