>Addgene plasmid #27182 | pMODloxZeo3DAmp | addgene partial sequence | sequence record 33492 | 27182 with EBV-rev
GCTGGCGTAATAGCGAAGAGGCCCGCACCGATCGCCCTTCCCAACAGTTGCGCAGCCTGAATGGCGAATG
GCGCCTGATGCGGTATTTTCTCCTTACGCATCTGTGCGGTATTTCACACCGCATATGGTGCACTCTCAGT
ACAATCTGCTCTGATGCCGCATAGTTAAGCCAGCCCCGACACCCGCCAACACCCGCTGACGCGCCCTGAC
GGGCTTGTCTGCTCCCGGCATCCGCTTACAGACAAGCTGTGACCGTCTCCGGGAGCTGCATGTGTCAGAG
GTTTTCACCGTCATCACCGAAACGCGCGAGACGAAAGGGCCTCGTGATACGCCTATTTTTATAGGTTAAT
GTCATGATAATAATGGTTTCTTAGACGTCAGGTGGCACTTTTCGGGGAAATGTGCGCGGAACCCCTATTT
GTTTATTTTTCTAAATACATTCAAATATGTATCCGCTCATGAGACAATAACCCTGATAAATGCTTCAATA
ATACTCACCAGTCACAGAAAAGCATCTTACGGATGGCATGACAG
